>Addgene plasmid #184863 | pSWAP_Entry_T1 | addgene full sequence | sequence record 363180 | Addgene Partial NGS Result
CCTATCAGTGATAGAGATTGACATCCCTATCAGTGATAGAGATACTGAGCACTGAGACCCAGTGGTATGG
GCAGCTGGCACGACAGGTTTCCCGACTGGAAAGCGGGCAGTGAGCGCAACGCAATTAATGTGAGTTAGCT
CACTCATTAGGCACCCCAGGCTTTACACTTTATGCTTCCGGCTCGTATGTTGTGTGGAATTGTGAGCGGA
TAACAATTTCACACAGGAAACAGCTATGACCATGATTACGCCAAGCTTGCATGCCTGCAGGTCGACTCTA
GAGGATCCCCGGGTACCGAGCTCGAATTCACTGGCCGTCGTTTTACAACGTCGTGACTGGGAAAACCCTG
GCGTTACCCAACTTAATCGCCTTGCAGGACATCCCCCTTTCGCCAGCTGGCGTAATAGCGAAGAGGCCCG
CACCGATCGCCCTTCCCAACAGTTGCGCAGCCTGAATGGCGAATGGCGCCTGATGCGGTATTTTCTCCTT
ACGCATCTGTGCGGTATTTCACACCGCATATGGTGCACTCTCAGTACAATCTGCTCTGATGCCGCATAGT
CGCGTGGATCCGGCTTACTAAAAGCCAGATAACAGTATGCGTATTTGCGCGCTGATTTTTGCGGTATAAG
AATATATACTGATATGTATACCCGAAGTATGTCAAAAAGAGGTATGCTATGAAGCAGCGTATTACAGTGA
CAGTTGACAGCGACAGCTATCAGTTGCTCAAGGCATATATGATGTCAATATCTCCGGTCTGGTAAGCACA
ACCATGCAGAATGAAGCCCGTCGTCTGCGTGCCGAACGCTGGAAAGCGGAAAATCAGGAAGGGATGGCTG
AGGTCGCCCGGTTTATTGAAATGAACGGCTCTTTTGCTGACGAGAACAGGGGCTGGTGAAATGCAGTTTA
AGGTTTACACCTATAAAAGAGAGAGCCGTTATCGTCTGTTTGTGGATGTACAGAGTGATATTATTGACAC
GCCCGGGCGACGGATGGTGATCCCCCTGGCCAGTGCACGTCTGCTGTCAGATAAAGTCTCCCGTGAACTT
TACCCGGTGGTGCATATCGGGGATGAAAGCTGGCGCATGATGACCACCGATATGGCCAGTGTGCCTGTCT
CCGTTATCGGGGAAGAAGTGGCTGATCTCAGCCACCGCGAAAATGACATCAAAAACGCCATTAACCTGAT
GTTCTGGGGAATATAATTAAGCCAGCCCCGACACCCGCCAACACCCGCTGACGCGCCCTGACGGGCTTGT
CTGCTCCCGGCATCCGCTTACAGACAAGCTGTGACCCACTCAAGTGGGTCTCAGTTTTAGAGCTAGAAAT
AGCAAGTTAAAATAAGGCTAGTCCGTTATCAACTTGAAAAAGTGGCACCGAGTCGGTGCTTTTTTTACGG
TCATGTAAAAAAAAACCCCGCCCCTGACAGGGCGGGGTTTTTTTTCAGTCAAGCCTCTCTTGACATCTTT
CCCCGAGATAAATCGGTAAGTTGCTGATTAAAAAACTCCAACATTTCTATCGGCGCCATGCCGATAGCAT
CGCTCTCCAGGCTGCGCGCGTACTGCGCCAGCGCCAGGCATCTCTGCGCCAGCATGTCGCAGCCCAGGCT
GTAGTCGCTGCTGACCCGGCTGCTGACCGGCTCGGGCACGGGCGGTCCAGCATGGCGGCCAGGCAGGCCG
GACGGCATGTTCATCAGGGCCGCCGACAGGGGGCGCAACAGGCCTGTCATGATGTCGATGGACGCGTTCA
TCAGGCGCGAGCGGCGCAGGCTGCCCAGCGGCTGCTGCGCAAAATGGTGCGCCATCATCAGGAAGGTCAG
TTCATAGCAGCCCTGATACAGCTGCATCAGCGCGCGCGCCTTCTGATCGGTCACCACGCTGCAGTCCGCG
CGCGCTTCCAGCACGGGATTCTTCAGCGCCGGCAGCGCCGGTTCGAACGGCTTGTCGCAGGCCGAAAACC
TGCCGGCGATGGCGCGCAGCCGCTGGAAGTGCGAGGAGGCGAAATGCGGCGAATCGACGGCCACGCCTTC
GCCCTGTTCCGTGACGAAATCGATGGCGAACAACGCGCTGTCGCGGTCGGATACTTCCAGCTGGTAGCCG
GGATAGGCGCGGTTGGTCAGTTCTTTCAGGAACAGGTGGTGCTCGCCGCCGCGCTTGCCGCCGCCGCTTT
CGAACAGGCCGGGCAGCTCGGCCAGGGCCTGGCGGATCGCGATATAGAAGGTGGCGATGGATTTGCCCGG
CGTGGGAATGTAGTCGGGCCATTCAAAACGCACGAAGCGGGCCAGCACGTGTTCGGAAAATGGTTCGAAC
GCAAATTCCGTGTCCAGGCCGAAACGCTGGCGCGCCTGCTGGCCCAGCAGCGGGGTACCGCTGTAAAACG
GTTCGCCAAGCGCCATCAATACATTGTTCACCAATAAGTAGTGAATCATTTCTTCATGGGCGATTTCCAG
CAGCGCGCCGCGCGTGCCGCTGTTGCGGCGCCGATCCTCGGCGCCACACGCTAACTCCAGTTCCGCGGGA
AGCCAGCGACCAGACTGCACCAACGCGGCACCTTGCGCATAATTCGGGATGCTATACGCAGCGTACAGAT
ACTGCAGCATCAGGCTTAATTCCAGGTCAATCGCCTTCTTCAGCTCATCTATCAGTTCAGCTTTGCCGCC
AATCGCATGAGGCGCCGCTGGTTCCGGAGCCGCCGCTTTTGCGGCCGCGGCGGCTTCTACTTGGGTCAGA
TATTTCAGAAACAAGCGGGATTTAGGCAGCGACAGTTCGCGAGTGCTGGGCATGTAGTAGCTTTTGTCCC
GATTTTGCGGGTCACACATCTGCCACATCAGGCGTGAATACGTTTCGCATTTGCACTGATCAGCCAGGCT
GAACACCTTATCGGACATAAAGGGGTAAACCAATTCGTAGTAACTCATCACATGGCGGTACAAGAAGGCA
TAGTCCACTTGTTCTGCTGGAACGTCGTCTAAGTCCCAGTCATCCGGCAGAACCCGCACGCCAAGATACT
GTTTCGCTTTGCCAGTTCCAAGGACAATGCGCGTTGCTCCCGGTTTACGACCTGTGAGGGTCAGCGTGGT
ATAGCCGTGGCCTAACGGACTCGGTTGCTGCTCGACGGCTAAGAGGACGCCATCTTCCGCTTCGGCCAGT
GACGGAGGTGCAGCCAGTTCACCACGGAAACGCGATTGAACCGTGATGGTCTGCGGAAACTGCTCGTGTT
TGTTGCGATTCGGTGCCTCCAGGTACAGCTGGTTAGAATCGCTTTGGAGGACCCAATCGGCTTCATCCCA
CTGTGCCTGGGCTGAACCGAGCGAAAGAGAACCTGGTGCAGCTCCCGCATGCTGTAATGGAACATCAAAC
ACGCCATGATGACGCCAATAGTCGCGATACAACTGTTCCGGAATACGGGCGAGTACGGTCCCTGCCCCAT
CGTGCAGCAGCAGATCGCCCAATGCTTGTTTACCACCCAGCGCATGTGTCGGATGCTGCTCGGATACAGC
CCCGGCATCACGGGTAGTAAACGGGATTGCGGTAGGCATGTTGAAACTCACGCGATCCGCATGCACTTTC
ACCAGCACCGGCCCCAGGCTGCCCTGGCGCGGCTGCAGCAGGCGGCCGGCCGGATAGGTGGCCAGCTCGC
CGCGCCGCCACAGGCCGATGCTGCCGGCCAGGTCGTAGAACACGGGCGAATCGGGTTTTTGCGGCGTCGA
CATATTGAACAGGCAGTATTGCACCGTCAGGCCCAGCACCTCGTCGTCGGCCAGGGCTTGCTGCAAGGCA
TGCATACTGGCCGGCAGCGGCAGGTCCGGATTGAACAGGAAATGCGGGTCCTGCTTGGCCACGGAAAACT
GGAACAGCCTGGAGCGGCCGAATTCCTCGTCCAGGAAATGCCCGCTGCGTTCCGTGATGTGGCCGCTGCC
GAGCCAGCGTACCGAGTGCGCCTGCGCGATGTCGGCCGTGAACAGCGTGGGCGTATTGGGCGTGGCCAGC
TTGTCGCTCAAGGTGAACTGGCCCGCGTAGATCAGCGTGGTGTCGGGCTGCGCCGGGTTGTTGTCGATCC
ACCTTGCGCGGTTGAACGTCGTGCGCAGGTACTCGTTGTAGTGGCCCCACAGGCCCAGCTTGGCGCCCAC
CAGCGCGTCCTGGGTATCGACCTCGCCATCACGCAACTGGACGCCCGTGATCCGCGCGTTTTCCCACGAG
AAATGGTTGTTCCCGCAAAAATTATAGCCTGTCGCCTGGCTGAAGATGCCGTCCGGATCGGGCTTGCCCT
GTGCGTTGAAGCGGGGGGCGAGCTGTTTCAGGTGCGCATGGAATTCGGCTGGCGGCCGGCTCAGGTCGAC
AGCCTCGCCCGCCATCGATACCGCATTCGTGGCGATATCGATGTTGCCGTGCGTATTGCGATTCCCCGTC
GGCACATTGGCGCGGGCAAAACCCCGAAAATGCAGGCGGGGGAAGTCAAGTAGGCTCATTACGACTCTCC
TCTGTAAAAGCGTCCTTGTCTTCCGAGACGAAAGGGCCTCGTGATACGCCTATTTTTATAGGTTAATGTC
ATGATAATAATGGTTTCTTAGACGTCAGGTGGCACTTTTCGGGGAAATGTGCGCGGAACCCCTATTTGTT
TATTTTTCTAAATACATTCAAATATGTATCCGCTCATGAGACAATAACCCTGATAAATGCTTCAATAATA
TTGAAAAAGGAAGAGTATGGCTAAAATGAGAATATCACCGGAATTGAAAAAACTGATCGAAAAATACCGC
TGCGTAAAAGATACGGAAGGAATGTCTCCTGCTAAGGTATATAAGCTGGTGGGAGAAAATGAAAACCTAT
ATTTAAAAATGACGGACAGCCGGTATAAAGGGACCACCTATGATGTGGAACGGGAAAAGGACATGATGCT
ATGGCTGGAAGGAAAGCTGCCTGTTCCAAAGGTCCTGCACTTTGAACGGCATGATGGCTGGAGCAATCTG
CTAATGAGTGAGGCCGATGGCGTCCTTTGCTCGGAAGAGTATGAAGATGAACAAAGCCCTGAAAAGATTA
TCGAGCTGTATGCGGAGTGCATCAGGCTCTTTCACTCCATCGACATATCGGATTGTCCCTATACGAATAG
CTTAGACAGCCGCTTAGCCGAATTGGATTACTTACTGAATAACGATCTGGCCGATGTGGATTGCGAAAAC
TGGGAAGAGGACACTCCATTTAAAGATCCGCGCGAGCTGTATGATTTTTTAAAGACGGAAAAGCCCGAAG
AGGAACTTGTCTTTTCCCACGGCGACCTGGGAGACAGCAACATCTTTGTGAAAGATGGCAAAGTAAGTGG
CTTTATTGATCTTGGGAGAAGCGGCAGGGCGGACAAGTGGTATGACATTGCCTTCTGCGTCCGGTCGCTC
AGGGAGGATATCGGGGAAGAACAGTATGTCGAGCTATTTTTTGACTTACTGGGGATCAAGCCTGATTGGG
AGAAAATAAAATATTATATTTTACTGGATGAATTGTTTTAGCTGTCAGACCAAGTTTACTCCGGGGCCAG
GAACCGTAAAAAGGCCGCGTTGCTGGCGTTTTTCCATAGGCTCCGCCCCCCTGACGAGCATCACAAAAAT
CGACGCTCAAGTCAGAGGTGGCGAAACCCGACAGGACTATAAAGATACCAGGCGTTTCCCCCTGGAAGCT
CCCTCGTGCGCTCTCCTGTTCCGACCCTGCCGCTTACCGGATACCTGTCCGCCTTTCTCCCTTCGGGAAG
CGTGGCGCTTTCTCATAGCTCACGCTGTAGGTATCTCAGTTCGGTGTAGGTCGTTCGCTCCAAGCTGGGC
TGTGTGCACGAACCCCCCGTTCAGCCCGACCGCTGCGCCTTATCCGGTAACTATCGTCTTGAGTCCAACC
CGGTAAGACACGACTTATCGCCACTGGCAGCAGCCACTGGTAACAGGATTAGCAGAGCGAGGTATGTAGG
CGGTGCTACAGAGTTCTTGAAGTGGTGGCCTAACTACGGCTACACTAGAAGAACAGTATTTGGTATCTGC
GCTCTGCTGAAGCCAGTTACCTTCGGAAAAAGAGTTGGTAGCTCTTGATCCGGCAAACAAACCACCGCTG
GTAGCGGTGGTTTTTTTGTTTGCAAGCAGCAGATTACGCGCAGAAAAAAAGGATCTCAAGAAGATCCTTT
GATCTTTTCTACGGGGTCTGACGCTCAGTGGAACGAAAACTCACGTTAAGGGATTTTGGTCATGAGATTA
TCAAAAAGGATCTTCACCTAGATCCTTTTAAATTAAAAATGAAGTTTTAAATCAATCTAAAGTATATATG
AGTAAACTTGGTCTGGCAGAAGACCATC
Features (pLannotate 1.2.2; 16 found; start..end, strand, type, name):
     71..113     +  CDS            lacI (fragment): lac repressor; lacI; The lac repressor binds to the lac operator to inhibit transcription in E. coli. This inhibition can be relieved by adding lactose or isopropyl-β-D-thiogalactopyranoside (IPTG).
    126..147     +  protein_bind   CAP binding site: CAP binding activates transcription in the presence of cAMP. E. coli catabolite activator protein
    162..192     +  promoter       lac promoter: promoter for the E. coli lac operon
    200..216     +  protein_bind   lac operator: The lac repressor binds to the lac operator to inhibit transcription in E. coli. This inhibition can be relieved by adding lactose or isopropyl-β-D-thiogalactopyranoside (IPTG). lac repressor encoded by lacI
    253..309     -  misc_feature   MCS: pUC18/19 multiple cloning site
    306..463     +  CDS            lacZα (fragment): LacZα fragment of β-galactosidase; lacZ fragment
    469..560     -  misc_feature   bom (fragment): basis of mobility region from pBR322
    560..647     +  intron         PDK intron (fragment): pdk; modified pyruvate orthophosphate dikinase intron from Flaveria trinervia 3.0
    738..896     +  CDS            ccdA (fragment): CCDA_ECO57 - Also known as H, letA. Experimental evidence at protein level: Swiss-Prot protein existence level 1. Antitoxin component of a type II toxin-antitoxin (TA) system which inhibits the post-segregational killing (PSK) of plasmid-free cells, also referred to as a plasmid addiction system. Binds to and blocks the activity of CcdB; will also remove bound CcdB protein from the CcdB-GyrA complex by forming a CcdA-CcdB complex, a process termed rejuvenation. Functions as a transcriptional corepressor for the ccdAB operon, repression also requires CcdB (By similarity). From Escherichia coli
    901..1203    +  CDS            ccdB: CCDB_ECOLI - Also known as G, letB, letD. Experimental evidence at protein level: Swiss-Prot protein existence level 1. Toxic component of a type II toxin-antitoxin (TA) system, functioning in plasmid maintainence. Responsible for the post- segregational killing (PSK) of plasmid-free cells, also referred to as a plasmid addiction system. Half-life of over 2 hours. Cell killing by CcdB is accompanied by filamentation, defects in chromosome and plasmid segregation, defects in cell division, formation of anucleate cells, decreased DNA synthesis and plasmid loss. Interferes with the activity of DN
   1314..1389    +  misc_RNA       gRNA scaffold: guide RNA scaffold for the Streptococcus pyogenes CRISPR/Cas9 system
   1452..4469    -  CDS            vioB: VIOB_CHRVO - Experimental evidence at protein level: Swiss-Prot protein existence level 1. Catalyzes the hydrogen peroxide-dependent dimerization of two L-tryptophan-derived molecules (imine form of indole 3-pyruvate (IPA)), to form an uncharacterized product suggested to be indole-3-pyruvate imine dimer that can spontaneously convert into dichlorochromopyrrolate (CPA). The uncharacterized product is the substrate of VioE. From Chromobacterium violaceum (strain ATCC 12472 / DSM 30191 / JCM 1249 / NBRC 12614 / NCIMB 9131 / NCTC 9757).
   4602..4706    +  promoter       AmpR promoter: bla
   4707..5501    +  CDS            KanR: aminoglycoside phosphotransferase; aphA-3; confers resistance to kanamycin
   5561..6149    -  rep_origin     ori: high-copy-number ColE1/pMB1/pBR322/pUC origin of replication
   6327..52      +  promoter       PLtetO-1 promoter (fragment) (across the origin): modified phage lambda PL promoter with tet operator sites (Lutz and Bujard, 1997)
