[The description below was written by a language model from this plasmid's Addgene catalogue record and pLannotate feature annotations shown in this document.]
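Description:
pSWAP_Entry_T1 is a high-copy bacterial entry vector that supplies the T1 sgRNA module as one part of the pSwap plasmid in the Swap and Drop recombination system, a platform for genome editing and large-scale gene transfer between bacterial species. It replicates from a ColE1/pUC-type origin and is selected with kanamycin through an aminoglycoside phosphotransferase gene (KanR) driven by the AmpR (bla) promoter. Because it carries an intact ccdB toxin gene, it is maintained in a ccdB-tolerant strain.

The recorded insert is a lacZα/ccdB placeholder cassette. The annotation shows a CAP binding site, lac promoter and lac operator followed by a pUC-type multiple cloning site and a lacZα fragment, then a partial ccdA and the complete ccdB coding sequence. Immediately downstream lies a Streptococcus pyogenes Cas9 guide RNA scaffold, and a fragment of the PLtetO-1 promoter (a lambda PL derivative with tet operator sites) sits just upstream of the cassette, spanning the sequence origin. This layout suggests that the dropout cassette is replaced by a user-chosen spacer, with loss of lacZα allowing blue/white screening and loss of ccdB giving counter-selection in ordinary strains, yielding a complete sgRNA fused to the scaffold. However, the record lists the cloning method as unknown and does not state which promoter drives the guide.

The table also annotates a full-length vioB gene from the Chromobacterium violaceum violacein pathway on the opposite strand. Its role here is not explained in the record. Short hits to lacI, bom and a PDK intron are fragments, probably remnants or incidental matches. The sequence is labelled a partial NGS result, so the feature map may not be complete.
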