Addgene plasmid #184863: pSWAP_Entry_T1
Purpose: pSwap plasmid part containing the T1 sgRNA module for the Swap and Drop recombination system.
Depositing lab: Patrick Sobetzko. Depositing organization: Philipps-Universitaet Marburg. Publication: A multifunctional system for genome editing and large-scale interspecies gene transfer. Teufel M, Klein CA, Mager M, Sobetzko P. Nat Commun. 2022 Jun 14;13(1):3430. doi: 10.1038/s41467-022-30843-1. PubMed 35701417.
Backbone
  Vector backbone: Entry vector
  Vector type: Bacterial Expression
Growth in bacteria
  Bacterial resistance: Kanamycin, 50 μg/mL
  Growth temperature: 37°C
  Growth strain: ccdB Survival
  Copy number: High Copy
Gene/Insert
  Gene/Insert name: lacZalpha,ccdB
  gRNA/shRNA sequence: gttttagagctagaaatagcaagttaaaataaggctagtccgttatcaacttgaaaaagtggcac
  Species: E. coli, lambda phage
  Cloning method: Unknown
Terms and licenses: Academic/Nonprofit Terms; Industry Terms: Not Available to Industry
Depositor comments: Please visit https://arxiv.org/pdf/2111.11880.pdf for preprint.
How to cite: pSWAP_Entry_T1 was a gift from Patrick Sobetzko (Addgene plasmid # 184863 ; http://n2t.net/addgene:184863 ; RRID:Addgene_184863)
